Addgene plasmid #164626: GFP-BICD2
Purpose: Expresses BICD2 in mammalian cells with a GFP tag
Depositing lab: Mark Cookson. Depositing organization: National Institute on Aging (NIA). Publication: LRRK2 mediates tubulation and vesicle sorting from lysosomes. Bonet-Ponce L, Beilina A, Williamson CD, Lindberg E, Kluss JH, Saez-Atienzar S, Landeck N, Kumaran R, Mamais A, Bleck CKE, Li Y, Cookson MR. Sci Adv. 2020 Nov 11;6(46). pii: 6/46/eabb2454. doi: 10.1126/sciadv.abb2454. Print 2020 Nov. PubMed 33177079.
Backbone
  Vector backbone: pDEST53
  Backbone size w/o insert (bp): 7767
  Total vector size (bp): 8728
  Vector type: Mammalian Expression
Growth in bacteria
  Bacterial resistance: Ampicillin, 100 μg/mL
  Growth temperature: 37°C
  Growth strain: DH5alpha
  Copy number: High Copy
Gene/Insert
  Gene/Insert name: BICD2 (alt names: Protein bicaudal D homolog 2; Bic-D 2)
  Species: H. sapiens (human)
  Insert size (bp): 2568
  GenBank ID: NM_001003800.2
  Entrez Gene: BICD2 (a.k.a. SMALED2, SMALED2A, SMALED2B, bA526D8.1)
  Promoter: CMV
  Tag / fusion protein: Cycle 3 GFP (N terminal on insert)
  Cloning method: Gateway Cloning
  Sequencing primers: 5′ atgtcggcgccgtcggaggagg; 3′ ctaatcacagtaaatgc
Terms and licenses: Academic/Nonprofit Terms; Industry Terms: Not Available to Industry
How to cite: GFP-BICD2 was a gift from Mark Cookson (Addgene plasmid # 164626 ; http://n2t.net/addgene:164626 ; RRID:Addgene_164626)
