[The description below was written by a language model from this plasmid's Addgene catalogue record and pLannotate feature annotations shown in this document.]
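Description:
GFP-BICD2 is a mammalian expression plasmid built on the Gateway destination vector pDEST53, carrying human BICD2 (protein bicaudal D homolog 2) fused at its N-terminus to Cycle 3 GFP. It is propagated in E. coli through a high-copy ColE1/pUC-type origin and selected with ampicillin via the β-lactamase gene. An f1 origin is also present. A separate cassette, consisting of the SV40 enhancer/early promoter, the neomycin phosphotransferase gene and an SV40 polyadenylation signal, provides a neomycin-family resistance marker that could be used to select stably transfected mammalian cells.

The expression unit is driven by the human cytomegalovirus immediate early enhancer and promoter, followed by a T7 promoter. The mammalian codon-optimized Cycle 3 GFP coding sequence comes next. It is joined across an attB1 site to the BICD2 open reading frame, which is followed by attB2 and the bovine growth hormone polyadenylation signal. The attB sites are the scars left by Gateway recombination of the insert into the destination vector, and attB1 effectively forms part of the linker between GFP and BICD2. The annotated BICD2 coding feature is somewhat shorter than the insert size stated in the catalogue entry. The short HIV-1 LTR, ble, lacI and extra SV40 promoter fragments in the table appear to be minor backbone remnants or partial annotation matches rather than functional elements.

BICD2 is an adapter protein that links the dynein–dynactin motor complex to cargos and promotes processive dynein movement. This construct lets the protein be expressed and visualized by fluorescence in transfected mammalian cells. It was deposited in connection with work on LRRK2-dependent tubulation and vesicle sorting from lysosomes.
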