Features (pLannotate 1.2.2; 23 found; start..end, strand, type, name):
     28..80      -  misc_feature   bom (fragment): basis of mobility region from pBR322
    235..614     +  enhancer       CMV enhancer: human cytomegalovirus immediate early enhancer
    615..818     +  promoter       CMV promoter: human cytomegalovirus (CMV) immediate early promoter
    814..847     +  LTR            5' LTR (truncated) (fragment): truncated 5' long terminal repeat (LTR) from HIV-1
    863..881     +  promoter       T7 promoter: promoter for bacteriophage T7 RNA polymerase
    905..1621    +  CDS            Cycle 3 GFP: Cycle 3 GFP (Crameri et al., 1996) mammalian codon-optimized
   1643..1667    +  protein_bind   attB1: mutant version of attB; recombination site for the Gateway® BP reaction BP Clonase™
   1685..4153    +  CDS            BICD2: BICD2_HUMAN - Also known as KIAA0699. Experimental evidence at protein level: Swiss-Prot protein existence level 1. Acts as an adapter protein linking the dynein motor complex to various cargos and converts dynein from a non-processive to a highly processive motor in the presence of dynactin. Facilitates and stabilizes the interaction between dynein and dynactin and activates dynein processivity (the ability to move along a microtubule for a long distance without falling off the track) (By similarity). Facilitates the binding of RAB6A to the Golgi by stabilizing its GTP-bound form. Regulates c
   4269..4293    -  protein_bind   attB2: mutant version of attB; recombination site for the Gateway® BP reaction BP Clonase™
   4331..4555    +  polyA_signal   bGH poly(A) signal: bovine growth hormone polyadenylation signal
   4559..4580    +  promoter       SV40 promoter (fragment): SV40 enhancer and early promoter
   4601..5029    +  rep_origin     f1 ori (sequence partly withheld): f1 bacteriophage origin of replication; arrow indicates direction of (+) strand synthesis
   5043..5372    +  promoter       SV40 promoter: SV40 enhancer and early promoter
   5439..6230    +  CDS            neo: KKA2_KLEPN - Also known as kan, nptII. Experimental evidence at protein level: Swiss-Prot protein existence level 1. Resistance to kanamycin, neomycin, paromomycin, ribostamycin, butirosin and gentamicin B. From Klebsiella pneumoniae.
   6254..6412    +  CDS            ble (fragment): BLE_KLEPN - Experimental evidence at protein level: Swiss-Prot protein existence level 1. Binding protein with a strong affinity to the bleomycin family of antibiotics. Binds to CL990; an antimitotic-antibiotic compound. From Klebsiella pneumoniae.
   6407..6528    +  polyA_signal   SV40 poly(A) signal: SV40 polyadenylation signal
   6601..6617    -  protein_bind   lac operator: The lac repressor binds to the lac operator to inhibit transcription in E. coli. This inhibition can be relieved by adding lactose or isopropyl-β-D-thiogalactopyranoside (IPTG). lac repressor encoded by lacI
   6625..6655    -  promoter       lac promoter: promoter for the E. coli lac operon
   6670..6691    -  protein_bind   CAP binding site: CAP binding activates transcription in the presence of cAMP. E. coli catabolite activator protein
   6704..6796    -  CDS            lacI (fragment): lac repressor; lacI; The lac repressor binds to the lac operator to inhibit transcription in E. coli. This inhibition can be relieved by adding lactose or isopropyl-β-D-thiogalactopyranoside (IPTG).
   6979..7567    -  rep_origin     ori: high-copy-number ColE1/pMB1/pBR322/pUC origin of replication
   7738..8598    -  CDS            AmpR: β-lactamase; bla; confers resistance to ampicillin, carbenicillin, and related antibiotics
   8599..8703    -  promoter       AmpR promoter: bla
>Addgene plasmid #164626 | GFP-BICD2 | addgene full sequence | sequence record 324181 | Addgene NGS Result
GACGGATCGGGAGATCTCCCGATCCCCTATGGTGCACTCTCAGTACAATCTGCTCTGATGCCGCATAGTT
AAGCCAGTATCTGCTCCCTGCTTGTGTGTTGGAGGTCGCTGAGTAGTGCGCGAGCAAAATTTAAGCTACA
ACAAGGCAAGGCTTGACCGACAATTGCATGAAGAATCTGCTTAGGGTTAGGCGTTTTGCGCTGCTTCGCG
ATGTACGGGCCAGATATACGCGTTGACATTGATTATTGACTAGTTATTAATAGTAATCAATTACGGGGTC
ATTAGTTCATAGCCCATATATGGAGTTCCGCGTTACATAACTTACGGTAAATGGCCCGCCTGGCTGACCG
CCCAACGACCCCCGCCCATTGACGTCAATAATGACGTATGTTCCCATAGTAACGCCAATAGGGACTTTCC
ATTGACGTCAATGGGTGGAGTATTTACGGTAAACTGCCCACTTGGCAGTACATCAAGTGTATCATATGCC
AAGTACGCCCCCTATTGACGTCAATGACGGTAAATGGCCCGCCTGGCATTATGCCCAGTACATGACCTTA
TGGGACTTTCCTACTTGGCAGTACATCTACGTATTAGTCATCGCTATTACCATGGTGATGCGGTTTTGGC
AGTACATCAATGGGCGTGGATAGCGGTTTGACTCACGGGGATTTCCAAGTCTCCACCCCATTGACGTCAA
TGGGAGTTTGTTTTGGCACCAAAATCAACGGGACTTTCCAAAATGTCGTAACAACTCCGCCCCATTGACG
CAAATGGGCGGTAGGCGTGTACGGTGGGAGGTCTATATAAGCAGAGCTCTCTGGCTAACTAGAGAACCCA
CTGCTTACTGGCTTATCGAAATTAATACGACTCACTATAGGGAGACCCAAGCTGGCTAGACACCATGGCC
AGCAAAGGAGAAGAACTTTTCACTGGAGTTGTCCCAATTCTTGTTGAATTAGATGGTGATGTTAATGGGC
ACAAATTTTCTGTCAGTGGAGAGGGTGAAGGTGATGCTACATACGGAAAGCTTACCCTTAAATTTATTTG
CACTACTGGAAAACTACCTGTTCCATGGCCAACACTTGTCACTACTTTCTCTTATGGTGTTCAATGCTTT
TCCCGTTATCCGGATCATATGAAACGGCATGACTTTTTCAAGAGTGCCATGCCCGAAGGTTATGTACAGG
AACGCACTATATCTTTCAAAGATGACGGGAACTACAAGACGCGTGCTGAAGTCAAGTTTGAAGGTGATAC
CCTTGTTAATCGTATCGAGTTAAAAGGTATTGATTTTAAAGAAGATGGAAACATTCTCGGACACAAACTC
GAGTACAACTATAACTCACACAATGTATACATCACGGCAGACAAACAAAAGAATGGAATCAAAGCTAACT
TCAAAATTCGCCACAACATTGAAGATGGATCCGTTCAACTAGCAGACCATTATCAACAAAATACTCCAAT
TGGCGATGGCCCTGTCCTTTTACCAGACAACCATTACCTGTCGACACAATCTGCCCTTTCGAAAGATCCC
AACGAAAAGCGTGACCACATGGTCCTTCTTGAGTTTGTAACTGCTGCTGGGATTACACATGGCATGGATG
AGCTCTACAAAAGCGGTTCCGGACCGGATCAAACAAGTTTGTACAAAAAAGCAGGCTTGAAGGAATTCGG
TACCATGTCGGCGCCGTCGGAGGAGGAGGAGTACGCGCGGCTGGTGATGGAGGCGCAGCCGGAGTGGCTG
CGCGCCGAGGTGAAGCGGCTGTCCCACGAGCTGGCCGAGACCACGCGTGAGAAGATCCAGGCGGCCGAGT
ACGGGCTGGCGGTGCTCGAGGAGAAGCACCAGCTCAAGCTGCAGTTCGAGGAGCTCGAGGTGGACTATGA
GGCTATCCGCAGCGAGATGGAGCAGCTCAAGGAGGCCTTTGGACAAGCACACACAAACCACAAGAAGGTG
GCTGCTGACGGAGAGAGCCGGGAGGAGAGCCTGATCCAGGAGTCGGCCTCCAAGGAGCAGTACTACGTGC
GGAAGGTGCTAGAGCTGCAGACGGAGCTGAAGCAGTTGCGCAATGTCCTCACCAACACGCAGTCGGAGAA
TGAGCGCCTGGCCTCTGTGGCCCAGGAGCTGAAGGAGATCAACCAGAATGTGGAGATCCAGCGTGGCCGC
CTGCGGGATGACATCAAGGAGTACAAATTCCGGGAAGCTCGTCTGCTGCAGGACTACTCGGAACTGGAGG
AGGAGAACATCAGCCTGCAGAAGCAAGTGTCTGTGCTCAGACAGAACCAGGTGGAGTTTGAGGGCCTCAA
GCATGAGATCAAGCGTCTGGAGGAGGAGACCGAGTACCTCAACAGCCAGCTGGAGGATGCCATCCGCCTC
AAGGAGATCTCAGAGCGGCAGCTGGAGGAGGCGCTGGAGACCCTGAAGACGGAGCGCGAACAGAAGAACA
GCCTGCGCAAGGAGCTGTCACACTACATGAGCATCAATGACTCCTTCTACACCAGCCACCTGCATGTCTC
GCTGGATGGCCTCAAGTTCAGTGACGATGCTGCCGAGCCCAACAACGATGCCGAGGCCCTGGTCAATGGC
TTTGAGCACGGCGGCCTGGCCAAGCTGCCACTGGACAACAAGACCTCCACGCCCAAGAAGGAGGGCCTCG
CACCGCCCTCCCCCAGCCTCGTCTCCGACCTACTCAGTGAGCTCAACATCTCTGAGATCCAGAAGCTGAA
GCAGCAGCTGATGCAGATGGAGCGGGAAAAGGCGGGCCTGCTGGCAACGCTGCAGGACACACAGAAGCAG
CTGGAGCACACGCGGGGCTCCCTGTCAGAACAGCAGGAGAAGGTGACCCGCCTCACAGAGAATCTGAGTG
CCCTGCGGCGCCTGCAGGCCAGCAAGGAGCGGCAGACAGCCCTGGACAACGAGAAGGACCGTGACAGCCA
TGAGGATGGGGACTACTACGAGGTGGACATCAACGGGCCTGAGATCTTGGCCTGCAAGTACCATGTGGCT
GTGGCTGAGGCTGGCGAGCTCCGCGAGCAGCTCAAGGCACTGCGCAGCACGCACGAGGCTCGTGAGGCCC
AGCACGCCGAGGAGAAGGGCCGCTATGAGGCTGAGGGCCAGGCACTCACGGAGAAGGTCTCCCTGCTAGA
GAAGGCCAGCCGCCAGGACCGCGAGCTGCTGGCCCGGCTGGAGAAGGAGCTAAAGAAGGTGAGCGACGTC
GCCGGCGAGACACAGGGCAGCCTGAGTGTGGCCCAGGATGAGCTGGTGACCTTCAGTGAGGAGCTGGCCA
ATCTCTACCACCACGTGTGCATGTGCAACAATGAGACACCCAACCGTGTCATGCTGGACTACTACCGCGA
GGGCCAGGGCGGGGCCGGCCGCACCAGTCCCGGGGGCCGCACCAGCCCCGAGGCGCGTGGCCGGCGCTCA
CCCATCCTCCTACCCAAGGGGCTGCTGGCTCCTGAGGCGGGCCGAGCAGATGGTGGGACGGGGGACAGCA
GCCCCTCGCCTGGCTCCTCACTGCCATCACCCCTGAGTGACCCACGCCGGGAGCCCATGAACATCTACAA
CCTGATCGCTATCATCCGTGACCAGATCAAGCACCTGCAGGCAGCCGTGGACCGCACCACGGAGCTGTCA
CGCCAGCGCATTGCCTCTCAGGAGCTGGGCCCCGCCGTGGACAAGGACAAGGAAGCGCTTATGGAGGAGA
TCCTCAAGCTGAAGTCGCTGCTCAGCACCAAGCGGGAGCAGATCACCACGCTGCGCACTGTGCTCAAGGC
CAACAAGCAGACGGCCGAGGTGGCCCTTGCCAACCTGAAGAGCAAGTATGAGAATGAGAAGGCCATGGTT
ACCGAGACCATGATGAAGCTGCGCAATGAGCTCAAGGCCCTCAAGGAGGACGCAGCCACCTTCTCCTCGC
TGCGTGCTATGTTTGCCACCAGGTGTGACGAGTACATTACACAGCTGGATGAGATGCAGCGGCAGCTGGC
GGCTGCTGAGGACGAGAAGAAGACGCTGAACTCGCTGCTGCGCATGGCCATCCAGCAGAAGCTGGCGCTG
ACCCAGCGGCTGGAGCTGCTCGAGCTGGACCATGAGCAGACCCGGCGTGGCCGTGCCAAAGCCGCCCCGA
AGACCAAGCCAGCCACACCGAGCGTAAGTCACACCTGTGCCTGTGCCAGCGACAGGGCCGAGGGCACCGG
GCTGGCCAACCAGGTGTTCTGCAGCGAGAAGCACAGCATTTACTGTGATTAGCTCGAGTGCGGCCGCAAC
CCAGCTTTCTTGTACAAAGTGGTGATAATTAATTAAGATAAACCCGCTGATCAGCCTCGACTGTGCCTTC
TAGTTGCCAGCCATCTGTTGTTTGCCCCTCCCCCGTGCCTTCCTTGACCCTGGAAGGTGCCACTCCCACT
GTCCTTTCCTAATAAAATGAGGAAATTGCATCGCATTGTCTGAGTAGGTGTCATTCTATTCTGGGGGGTG
GGGTGGGGCAGGACAGCAAGGGGGAGGATTGGGAAGACAATAGCAGGCATGCTGGGGATGCGGTGGGCTC
TATGGCTTCTGAGGCGGAAAGAACCAGCTGGGGCTCTAGGGGGTATCCCC
[124 nt withheld, positions 4601-4724]
C
[91 nt withheld, positions 4726-4816]
A
[49 nt withheld, positions 4818-4866]
CCTTTGACGTTGGAGTCCACGTTCTTT
[37 nt withheld, positions 4894-4930]
ACCCTATCTCGGTCTATTCTTTTGATTTATAAGGGATTTTGCCGATTTCGGCCTATTGGTTAAAAAATGA
GCTGATTTAACAAAAATTTAACGCGAATTAATTCTGTGGAATGTGTGTCAGTTAGGGTGTGGAAAGTCCC
CAGGCTCCCCAGCAGGCAGAAGTATGCAAAGCATGCATCTCAATTAGTCAGCAACCAGGTGTGGAAAGTC
CCCAGGCTCCCCAGCAGGCAGAAGTATGCAAAGCATGCATCTCAATTAGTCAGCAACCATAGTCCCGCCC
CTAACTCCGCCCATCCCGCCCCTAACTCCGCCCAGTTCCGCCCATTCTCCGCCCCATGGCTGACTAATTT
TTTTTATTTATGCAGAGGCCGAGGCCGCCTCTGCCTCTGAGCTATTCCAGAAGTAGTGAGGAGGCTTTTT
TGGAGGCCTAGGCTTTTGCAAAAAGCTCCCGGGAGCTTGTATATCCATTTTCGGATCTGATCAAGAGACA
GGATGAGGATCGTTTCGCATGATTGAACAAGATGGATTGCACGCAGGTTCTCCGGCCGCTTGGGTGGAGA
GGCTATTCGGCTATGACTGGGCACAACAGACAATCGGCTGCTCTGATGCCGCCGTGTTCCGGCTGTCAGC
GCAGGGGCGCCCGGTTCTTTTTGTCAAGACCGACCTGTCCGGTGCCCTGAATGAACTGCAGGACGAGGCA
GCGCGGCTATCGTGGCTGGCCACGACGGGCGTTCCTTGCGCAGCTGTGCTCGACGTTGTCACTGAAGCGG
GAAGGGACTGGCTGCTATTGGGCGAAGTGCCGGGGCAGGATCTCCTGTCATCTCACCTTGCTCCTGCCGA
GAAAGTATCCATCATGGCTGATGCAATGCGGCGGCTGCATACGCTTGATCCGGCTACCTGCCCATTCGAC
CACCAAGCGAAACATCGCATCGAGCGAGCACGTACTCGGATGGAAGCCGGTCTTGTCGATCAGGATGATC
TGGACGAAGAGCATCAGGGGCTCGCGCCAGCCGAACTGTTCGCCAGGCTCAAGGCGCGCATGCCCGACGG
CGAGGATCTCGTCGTGACCCATGGCGATGCCTGCTTGCCGAATATCATGGTGGAAAATGGCCGCTTTTCT
GGATTCATCGACTGTGGCCGGCTGGGTGTGGCGGACCGCTATCAGGACATAGCGTTGGCTACCCGTGATA
TTGCTGAAGAGCTTGGCGGCGAATGGGCTGACCGCTTCCTCGTGCTTTACGGTATCGCCGCTCCCGATTC
GCAGCGCATCGCCTTCTATCGCCTTCTTGACGAGTTCTTCTGAGCGGGACTCTGGGGTTCGAAATGACCG
ACCAAGCGACGCCCAACCTGCCATCACGAGATTTCGATTCCACCGCCGCCTTCTATGAAAGGTTGGGCTT
CGGAATCGTTTTCCGGGACGCCGGCTGGATGATCCTCCAGCGCGGGGATCTCATGCTGGAGTTCTTCGCC
CACCCCAACTTGTTTATTGCAGCTTATAATGGTTACAAATAAAGCAATAGCATCACAAATTTCACAAATA
AAGCATTTTTTTCACTGCATTCTAGTTGTGGTTTGTCCAAACTCATCAATGTATCTTATCATGTCTGTAT
ACCGTCGACCTCTAGCTAGAGCTTGGCGTAATCATGGTCATAGCTGTTTCCTGTGTGAAATTGTTATCCG
CTCACAATTCCACACAACATACGAGCCGGAAGCATAAAGTGTAAAGCCTGGGGTGCCTAATGAGTGAGCT
AACTCACATTAATTGCGTTGCGCTCACTGCCCGCTTTCCAGTCGGGAAACCTGTCGTGCCAGCTGCATTA
ATGAATCGGCCAACGCGCGGGGAGAGGCGGTTTGCGTATTGGGCGCTCTTCCGCTTCCTCGCTCACTGAC
TCGCTGCGCTCGGTCGTTCGGCTGCGGCGAGCGGTATCAGCTCACTCAAAGGCGGTAATACGGTTATCCA
CAGAATCAGGGGATAACGCAGGAAAGAACATGTGAGCAAAAGGCCAGCAAAAGGCCAGGAACCGTAAAAA
GGCCGCGTTGCTGGCGTTTTTCCATAGGCTCCGCCCCCCTGACGAGCATCACAAAAATCGACGCTCAAGT
CAGAGGTGGCGAAACCCGACAGGACTATAAAGATACCAGGCGTTTCCCCCTGGAAGCTCCCTCGTGCGCT
CTCCTGTTCCGACCCTGCCGCTTACCGGATACCTGTCCGCCTTTCTCCCTTCGGGAAGCGTGGCGCTTTC
TCATAGCTCACGCTGTAGGTATCTCAGTTCGGTGTAGGTCGTTCGCTCCAAGCTGGGCTGTGTGCACGAA
CCCCCCGTTCAGCCCGACCGCTGCGCCTTATCCGGTAACTATCGTCTTGAGTCCAACCCGGTAAGACACG
ACTTATCGCCACTGGCAGCAGCCACTGGTAACAGGATTAGCAGAGCGAGGTATGTAGGCGGTGCTACAGA
GTTCTTGAAGTGGTGGCCTAACTACGGCTACACTAGAAGAACAGTATTTGGTATCTGCGCTCTGCTGAAG
CCAGTTACCTTCGGAAAAAGAGTTGGTAGCTCTTGATCCGGCAAACAAACCACCGCTGGTAGCGGTGGTT
TTTTTGTTTGCAAGCAGCAGATTACGCGCAGAAAAAAAGGATCTCAAGAAGATCCTTTGATCTTTTCTAC
GGGGTCTGACGCTCAGTGGAACGAAAACTCACGTTAAGGGATTTTGGTCATGAGATTATCAAAAAGGATC
TTCACCTAGATCCTTTTAAATTAAAAATGAAGTTTTAAATCAATCTAAAGTATATATGAGTAAACTTGGT
CTGACAGTTACCAATGCTTAATCAGTGAGGCACCTATCTCAGCGATCTGTCTATTTCGTTCATCCATAGT
TGCCTGACTCCCCGTCGTGTAGATAACTACGATACGGGAGGGCTTACCATCTGGCCCCAGTGCTGCAATG
ATACCGCGAGACCCACGCTCACCGGCTCCAGATTTATCAGCAATAAACCAGCCAGCCGGAAGGGCCGAGC
GCAGAAGTGGTCCTGCAACTTTATCCGCCTCCATCCAGTCTATTAATTGTTGCCGGGAAGCTAGAGTAAG
TAGTTCGCCAGTTAATAGTTTGCGCAACGTTGTTGCCATTGCTACAGGCATCGTGGTGTCACGCTCGTCG
TTTGGTATGGCTTCATTCAGCTCCGGTTCCCAACGATCAAGGCGAGTTACATGATCCCCCATGTTGTGCA
AAAAAGCGGTTAGCTCCTTCGGTCCTCCGATCGTTGTCAGAAGTAAGTTGGCCGCAGTGTTATCACTCAT
GGTTATGGCAGCACTGCATAATTCTCTTACTGTCATGCCATCCGTAAGATGCTTTTCTGTGACTGGTGAG
TACTCAACCAAGTCATTCTGAGAATAGTGTATGCGGCGACCGAGTTGCTCTTGCCCGGCGTCAATACGGG
ATAATACCGCGCCACATAGCAGAACTTTAAAAGTGCTCATCATTGGAAAACGTTCTTCGGGGCGAAAACT
CTCAAGGATCTTACCGCTGTTGAGATCCAGTTCGATGTAACCCACTCGTGCACCCAACTGATCTTCAGCA
TCTTTTACTTTCACCAGCGTTTCTGGGTGAGCAAAAACAGGAAGGCAAAATGCCGCAAAAAAGGGAATAA
GGGCGACACGGAAATGTTGAATACTCATACTCTTCCTTTTTCAATATTATTGAAGCATTTATCAGGGTTA
TTGTCTCATGAGCGGATACATATTTGAATGTATTTAGAAAAATAAACAAATAGGGGTTCCGCGCACATTT
CCCCGAAAAGTGCCACCTGACGTC
